>Addgene plasmid #15239 | pWBC | depositor partial sequence | sequence record 8228 | Author sequence
CCCCCAGGCTTCGCCGGGCGCCCTCAACTCTGTCCCCAGAGACTGAGCACCTGTCCTCCGCCTCGGCCTC
TGCTGAGAGCCCTCTCCTCTGGAGCACACACCACCCCTGCAGCCCAAGAAGAGTCCCAGCCCCACGCCGG
CTACCACCATGGCGGAGACCAACAACGAATGTAGCATCAAGGTGCTCTGCCGATTCCGGCCCCTGAACCA
GGCTGAGATTCTGCGGGGAGACAAGTTCATCCCCATTTTCCAAGGGGACGACAGCGTCGTTATTGGGGGG
AAGCCATATGTTTTTGACCGTGTATTCCCCCCAAACACGACTCAAGAGCAAGTTTATCATGCATGTGCCA
TGCAGATTGTCAAAGATGTCCTTGCTGGCTACAATGGCACCATTTTTGCTTATGGACAGACATCCTCAGG
GAAAACACATACCATGGAGGGAAAGCTGCACGACCCTCAGCTGATGGGAATCATTCCTCGAATTGCCCGA
GACATCTTCAACCACATCTACTCCATGGATGAGAACCTTGAGTTCCACATCAAGGTTTCTTACTTTGAAA
TTTACCTGGACAAAATTCGTGACCTTCTGGATGTGACCAAGACAAATCTGTCCGTGCACGAGGACAAGAA
CCGGGTGCCATTTGTCAAGGGTTGTACTGAACGCTTTGTGTCCAGCCCGGAGGAGATTCTGGATGTGATT
GATGAAGGGAAATCAAATCGTCATGTGGCTGTCACCAACATGAATGAACACAGCTCTCGGAGCCACAGCA
TCTTCCTCATCAACATCAAGCAGGAGAACATGGAAACGGAGCAGAAGCTCAGTGGGAAGCTGTATCTGGT
GGACCTGGCAGGGAGTGAGAAGGTCAGCAAGACTGGAGCAGAGGGAGCCGTGCTGGACGAGGCAAAGAAT
ATCAACAAGTCACTGTCAGCTCTGGGCAATGTGATCTCCGCACTGGCTGAGGGCACTAAAAGCTATGTTC
CATATCGTGACAGCAAAATGACAAGGATTCTCCAGGACTCTCTCGGGGGAAACTGCCGGACGACTATGTT
CATCTGTTGCTCACCATCCAGTTATAATGATGCAGAGACCAAGTCCACCCTGATGTTTGGGCAGCGGGCA
AAGACCATTAAGAACACTGCCTCAGTAAATTTGGAGTTGACTGCTGAGCAGTGGAAGAAGAAATATGAGA
AGGAGAAGGAGAAGACAAAGGCCCAGAAGGAGACGATTGCGAAGCTGGAGGCTGAGCTGAGCCGGTGGCG
CAATGGAGAGAATGTGCCTGAGACAGAGCGCCTGGCTGGGGAGGAGGCAGCCCTGGGAGCCGAGCTCTGT
GAGGAGACCCCTGTGAATGACAACTCATCCATCGTGGTGCGCATCGCGCCCGAGGAGCGGCAGAAATACG
AGGAGGAGATCCGCCGTCTCTATAAGCAGCTTGACGACAAGGATGATGAAATCAACCAACAAAGCCAACT
CATAGAGAAGCTCAAGCAGCAAATGCTGGACCAGGAAGAGCTGCTGGTGTCCACCCGAGGAGACAACGAG
AAGGTCCAGCGGGAGCTGAGCCACCTGCAATCAGAGAACGATGCCGCTAAGGATGAGGTGAAGGAAGTGC
TGCAGGCCCTGGAGGAGCTGGCTGTGAACTATGACCAGAAGTCCCAGGAGGTGGAGGAGAAGAGCCAGCA
GAACCAGCTTCTGGTGGATGAGCTGTCTCAGAAGGTGGCCACCATGCTGTCCCTGGAGTCTGAGTTGCAG
CGGCTACAGGAGGTCAGTGGACACCAGCGAAAACGAATTGCTGAGGTGCTGAACGGGCTGATGAAGGATC
TGAGCGAGTTCAGTGTCATTGTGGGCAACGGGGAGATTAAGCTGCCAGTGGAGATCAGTGGGGCCATCGA
GGAGGAGTTCACTGTGGCCCGACTCTACATCAGCAAAATCAAATCAGAAGTCAAGTCTGTGGTCAAGCGG
TGCCGGCAGCTGGAGAACCTCCAGGTGGAGTGTCACCGCAAGATGGAAGTGACCGGGCGGGAGCTCTCAT
CCTGCCAGCTCCTCATCTCTCAGCATGAGGCCAAGATCCGCTCGCTTACGGAATACATGCAGAGCGTGGA
GCTAAAGAAGCGGCACCTGGAAGAGTCCTATGACTCCTTGAGCGATGAGCTGGCCAAGCTCCAGGCCCAG
GAAACTGTGCATGAAGTGGCCCTGAAGGACAAGGAGCCTGACACTCAGGATGCAGATGAAGTGAAGAAGG
CTCTGGAGCTGCAGATGGAGAGTCACCGGGAGGCCCATCACCGGCAGCTGGCCCGGCTCCGGGACGAGAT
CAACGAGAAGCAGAAGACCATTGATGAGCTCAAAGACCTAAATCAGAAGCTCCAGTTAGAGCTAGAGAAG
CTTCAGGCTGACTACGAGAAGCTGAAGAGCGAAGAACACGAGAAGAGCACCAAGCTGCAGGAGCTGACAT
TTCTGTACGAGCGACATGAGCAGTCCAAGCAGGACCTCAAGGGTCTGGAGGAGACAGTTGCCCGGGAACT
CCAGACCCTCCACAACCTTCGCAAGCTGTTCGTTCAAGACGTCACGACTCGAGTCAAGAAAAGTGCAGAA
ATGGAGCCCGAAGACAGTGGGGGGATTCACTCCCAAAAGCAGAAGATTTCCTTTCTTGAGAACAACCTGG
AACAGCTTACAAAGGTTCACAAACAGCTGGTACGTGACAATGCAGATCTGCGTTGTGAGCTTCCTAAATT
GGAAAAACGACTTAGGGCTACGGCTGAGAGAGTTAAGGCCCTGGAGGGTGCACTGAAGGAGGCCAAGGAG
GGCGCCATGAAGGACAAGCGCCGGTACCAGCAGGAGGTGGACCGCATCAAGGAGGCCGTTCGCTACAAGA
GCTCGGGCAAACGGGCGCATTCTGCCCAGATTGCCAAACCCGTCCGGCCTGGCCACTACCCAGCATCCTC
ACCCACCAACCCCTATGGCACCCGGAGCCCTGAGTGCATCAGTTACACCAACAGCCTCTTCCAGAACTAC
CAGAATCTCTACCTGCAGGCCACACCCAGCTCCACCTCAGATATGTACTTTGCAAACTCCTGTACCAGCA
GTGGAGCCACATCTTCTGGCGGCCCCTTGGCTTCCTACCAGAAGGCCAACATGGACAATGGAAATGCCAC
AGATATCAATGACAATAGGAGTGACCTGCCGTGTGGCTATGAGGCTGAGGACCAGGCCAAGCTTTTCCCT
CTCCACCAAGAGACAGCAGCCAGCTAATCTCCCACACCCACGGCTGCATACCTGCACTTTCAGTTTCTAA
GAGGGACTGAGGCCTCTTCTCAGCATGCTGCAAACCTGTGGTCTCTGATACTAACTCCCTCCCCAACCCC
TGTTGTTGGACTGTACTATGTTTGATGTCTTCTCTTACTTACTCTGTATCTCTTTGTACTCTGTATCTAT
ATATCAAAAGCTGCTGCTATGTCTCTCTTCTGTCTTATTCTCAAGTATCTACTGATGTATTTAGCAATTT
CAAAGCATAGTCTACCTTCCTTATTTGGGGCAATAGGGAGGAGGGTGAATGTTTCTTCTTTCTCATCTAC
TCGTCTCACACTGAGTGGTGTTAGTCACTGAGTAGAGGTCACAGAGATGACAAAAGGAAAAATGGGAGCT
AGAGGGTTGTGACCCTTCATACACACACGCACACACGCACACAAACATGCACACACGCATGCACACACAC
AAAGCCTTAAGCAGAAGAATGTCTTAGCATCATGAGACGAGAAATAGACTCTTCCTCCCTCCTCTTTCAC
ATATAGCACAGAAGGTAAAATGGAAGGGCTGCTAATTGAGACATATAATTTTCGGAATTC
