>Addgene plasmid #15239 | pWBC | addgene partial sequence | sequence record 21859 | pWBC 5'-CACAATATTTCAAGCTATACC-3'
GGNGGCCCCTNGNGGTGAGGTATCGATAAGCTTGATATCGAATTCNGAANNTTATATGTCTCAANTCTTT
AGCCCTTCCATTTTACCTTCCCCCTGTTGCGTATATGTGANAGAGGAGGGAGGAAGAGTCTATTTCTCTG
TCTCATGATGCTAAGACATTCTTCTGCTTAAGGCTTTGTGTGTGTGCATGCGTGNGTGCATGTTTGTGTG
CGTGCGTGCNTGTGTGTATGAAGGGTCACAACCCTCTAGCTCCCATTTTNCCTTTTGTCATCTCTGTGAC
CTCTACTCANNGACTAACACCACTCAGTGTNNGACGAGTANATGAGAAAGAAGAAACATTCACCCTCCTC
CCTATTGCCCCAAATAAGGAAGGTAGACTATGCTTTGAAATTGCTAAATACATCANTAGATACTTGAGAA
TAANACAGAANAGAGACATAGCAGCAGCTTTTGATATNTAGATACNNAGTACAAAGAGATACAGAGTAAG
TAAGANAANACATCNAACATAGTACNGTCCAACAACAGGGGNTGGGGAGGGAGTTAGTATCAGAGACCAC
AGGTTTGCAGCATGCTGAGAAGAGGCCTCAGTCCCTCTTAGAAACTGAAAGTGCAGGTATGCAACCGTGG
GTGNGGGAGATTAGCTGGCTGCTNTCTCTTGGTGGAGAGGGAAAAGCTTGGCCTGGTCGNCCCCGAAACC
TANGGAGGGCACCCNACGTCATGNACTNNGCTTNCCTGGCCANGTGCCTCNNGNNCNAACCAGGGCCNCC
CAATNNATNCTNCNGGCAGNGNCCCCTGAAACNACTNTGAGGNGGCGGGGGCNNCAANANTNCGGTNTCN
GAANTTTGCC
