[The description below was written by a language model from this plasmid's Addgene catalogue record.]
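Description:
pWBC is a cDNA clone of the human neuronal kinesin heavy chain (nKHC, the product of the KIF5A gene) carried in the pBS SK- (pBluescript SK-) phagemid backbone. The backbone is about 3 kb and the insert about 3.84 kb, placed between SpeI and EcoRI sites in the polylinker, both of which were preserved and so can be used to excise or subclone the fragment. The plasmid is maintained in E. coli at high copy number under ampicillin selection. No feature table accompanies the record, so individual backbone elements are not documented. Bluescript-type vectors generally carry a pUC-derived origin, an f1 origin for single-stranded DNA rescue, a lacZα region surrounding the polylinker, and flanking phage T3/T7 promoters and M13 primer sites. The use of an M13 forward primer for sequencing fits this layout.

Although catalogued as a bacterial expression vector, the record does not state a dedicated promoter driving the insert, any epitope or purification tags, or whether the coding sequence is in frame with any vector-encoded sequence. An insert of this length is large enough to hold the coding region along with some untranslated sequence, though the record does not specify the boundaries. The construct is best understood as a cloning and sequencing-grade source of the KIF5A cDNA. KIF5A is a conventional kinesin-1 motor that moves cargo along microtubules, and the associated work concerns the cloning and localization of this neuron-specific isoform. Typical uses would be as a template for subcloning into expression vectors, for generating truncations or mutants, or for making probes, but the record does not state specific applications.
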