Addgene plasmid #15239: pWBC
Depositing lab: Ron Vale. Depositing organization: University of California, San Francisco (UCSF). Publication: Cloning and localization of a conventional kinesin motor expressed exclusively in neurons. Niclas J, Navone F, Hom-Booher N, Vale RD. Neuron. 1994 May . 12(5):1059-72. 10.1016/0896-6273(94)90314-X PubMed 7514426.
Backbone
  Vector backbone: pBS SK-
  Backbone size w/o insert (bp): 3000
  Vector type: Bacterial Expression
Growth in bacteria
  Bacterial resistance: Ampicillin, 100 μg/mL
  Growth temperature: 37°C
  Growth strain: DH5alpha
  Copy number: High Copy
Gene/Insert
  Gene/Insert name: Human neuronal kinesin heavy chain (alt name: nKHC)
  Species: H. sapiens (human)
  Insert size (bp): 3840
  GenBank ID: HSU06698
  Entrez Gene: KIF5A (a.k.a. ALS25, D12S1889, MY050, NEIMY, NKHC, SPG10)
  Cloning method: Restriction Enzyme; 5′ cloning site SpeI (not destroyed); 3′ cloning site EcoRI (not destroyed)
  Sequencing primers: 5′ M13Fw
Terms and licenses: Academic/Nonprofit Terms; Industry Terms: Not Available to Industry
How to cite: pWBC was a gift from Ron Vale (Addgene plasmid # 15239 ; http://n2t.net/addgene:15239 ; RRID:Addgene_15239)
